>Addgene plasmid #110056 | AAV-P(Cry1)-DIO-intron336-dLUC | addgene full sequence | sequence record 218574 | Addgene NGS Result
CCTGCAGGCAGCTGCGCGCTCGCTCGCTCACTGAGGCCGCCCGGGCGTCGGGCGACCTTTGGTCGCCCGG
CCTCAGTGAGCGAGCGAGCGCGCAGAGAGGGAGTGGCCAACTCCATCACTAGGGGTTCCTGCGGCCGCAC
GCGTGTAAAGATGCACATGTGGCCCTGTGTTCTCATTAGACTTCAATTGCTTTGATAAAACATCATGAGC
AAAAGCAACTTGGCCAGGAAGGAAGGGGTTTGTTGCCGTTTACAGTTAATAATCCATCGTGGGGAGAAGT
CAGGGCAGAAATTCAAAGCAGAAACCTGGAGATAGAGGGCTGAAGCAGAAGCCATGGAGGAAAGCCGTTT
TGGTTCCCTGTGGCTTCCTCAGCCTGCTTCCATATACAACCCGCCTAGGGCTACCAGCCTAATGGTGGCG
CCACACACACTGGTCGGGTCCTTCCACATCACTCATTAATCAAGAAAGTGCCCAGACTTCCCTACAGGCA
ACCTGATGGAAGTCTTTACTACAATTAAGGTTCCTCTTCCCATTTAACTTCAGTTGAAGAAAAAAAAAAA
AAAAAAAAAAAGCAAAGCAAAAAGCCCAAAAACCTAATCAAAATACCTTCTAAACTACACTTCATGTAAT
AGATTAGAGTTGATAAATTGACGATGTATCTACAGTATTATGAAATGCTGAATATCTGAGATCGGACCTG
TCTTCTCCAGAGCTTGGGCAAAGGTGCCCGCCCCAAACAGTAAAAAAGGCTAACGGCGTGATTTCTGCTC
CTTTCAGAGCAGGGGACTCCGATTAACACCTGATTGAAGCTGGGTGAGAGGCAGGACTGTGCCTCGGTTG
CCTCTCACCCAGCCCAGCAATAACTCTCAGGGCACACGGAACTGGCTTCAGACCTTCCACACAACCCATA
GGAAGAGCCCTGGGCGCGCTCCCGCGTCCTAGCCTCTTCTCTTCCACCGCGAGAGCGCAGCGCACGCGCG
CCGTGCCCGGCAGAGCGCGCGCCCGCGAGCTCCCCGCAGCCCCGTGCTCATCCGGGTCCCCGCGAGCCTC
GGCCAATGGAGGCGGCTCCCGGCCCCGGGAGCAGAACTATGCCTCCTCCCCCTTCTCGCGGCCTGTGGCC
CCCGCGAGCGGCCTGGGGCTCAGGAGACCCGCAGAGGCTGCGAGTCCGGATCCCACGCGAGAACTCAGGT
CGTGAGCGCCCAGCGATCGCAACCGGTCCCGAAGCACCGGGCGCGGCGGCGCACGCGGGGGTCTGAGCCA
GTGTAGTAAACACACTTCAGAAACGTGAGGTGCCGGTGGTCACGTGGGGTGCATGCCGCCCAATGAGAAG
CCGGGGGCGGGGCGGAGGCCGCTGACGCGGCGGAGTCACCCGGGCAGCCTCGGGACCGGTGACCGGCAGG
CGAGCGTCCCGCGGCCTGGAGCTCTAGCCCGCGCTCTCCGAGCTCGCTGCCCACTCCGGGACGCACAGGC
CGCGTCGCGCGGAGGCCGCGTGAGCTCGTGTCCGTTCGTGGAGGCCGCCTCGGGCGCGCCACCGTCTTCT
CGCGGGTCGCCTCGGTTGGGCGAGGTTTCCGTGACGAGCCTCCCGGGGCTGCTGCGACCAGCCCGGGCCG
TCGTGGCGGCTCGGGCCCCGCGCGCTCGCTTGCGCTCCGGGGGTCTCAGGCCCTGGAAGGTATGCGTGTC
CTCCGGACGAGATCTGCGATCTAAGTGTCGACGATATCGAATTCATAACTTCGTATAGCATACATTATAC
GAAGTTATTCTTTGCACCATTCTAAAGAATAACAGTGATAATTTCTGGGTTAAGGCAAATAACTTCGTAT
AGGATACTTTATACGAAGTTATGCTAGCTTAGACGTTGATCCTGGCGCTGGCGCAAGCAGCAGGGTGTCT
ATCCATGCCGCTCTCCTGGGCGCAGCTCATGGGCAGGGTGCCGGCGGCCTGCTCCTCCACCTCGGGAGGG
AAGCCGTGGCTGTTAAGGTGGATCACAAAGTGGCTTAAGCTACTGAACCAGTTCTTGCAAGCAGAATTCA
CGGCGATCTTGCCGCCCTTCTTGGCCTTAATGAGAATCTCGCGGATCTTGCGGGCGTCCAACTTGCCGGT
CAGTCCTTTAGGCACCTCGTCCACGAACACAACACCACCGCGCAGCTTCTTGGCGGTTGTAACCTGGCTG
GCCACATAGTCCACGATCTCCTTCTCGGTCATGGTTTTACCGTGTTCCAGCACGACGACTGCGGCGGGCA
GCTCGCCGGCATCGTCGTCGGGCAGGCCGGCGACCCCGGCGTCGAAGATGTTGGGGTGTTGCAGCAGGAT
GCTCTCCAGTTCGGCTGGGGCTACCTGGTAGCCCTTGTATTTGATCAGGCTCTTCAGCCGGTCCACGATG
AAGAAGTGCTCGTCCTCGTCCCAGTAGGCGATGTCGCCGCTGTGCAGCCAGCCGTCCTTGTCGATGAGAG
CGTTTGTAGCCTCGGGGTTGTTAACGTAGCCGCTCATGATCATGGGGCCACGGACGCACAGCTCGCCGCG
CTGGTTCACACCCAGTGTCTTACCGGTGTCCAAGTCCACCACCTTAGCCTCGAAGAAGGGCACCACCTTG
CCTACTGCGCCAGGCTTGTCGTCCCCTTCGGGGGTGATCAGAATGGCGCTGGTTGTTTCTGTCAGGCCGT
AGCCCTGGCGGATGCCTGGTAGGTGGAAGCGTTTGGCCACGGCCTCACCTACCTCCTTGCTGAGCGGCGC
CCCGCCGCTGGCGATCTCGTGCAAGTTGCTTAGGTCGTACTTGTCGATGAGAGTGCTCTTAGCGAAGAAG
CTAAATAGTGTGGGCACCAGCAGGGCAGATTGAATCTTATAGTCTTGCAAGCTGCGCAAGAATAGCTCCT
CCTCGAAGCGGTACATGAGCACGACCCGAAAGCCGCAGATCAAGTAGCCCAGCGTGGTGAACATGCCGAA
GCCGTGGTGAAATGGCACCACGCTGAGGATAGCGGTGTCGGGGATGATCTGGTTGCCGAAGATGGGGTCG
CGGGCATGACTGAATCGGACACAAGCGGTGCGGTGCGGTAGGGCTACGCCCTTGGGCAATCCGGTACTGC
CACTACTGTTCATGATCAGGGCGATGGTTTTGTCCCGGTCGAAGCTCTCGGGCACGAAGTCGTACTCGTT
GAAGCCGGGTGGCAAATGGGAAGTCACGAAGGTGTACATGCTTTGGAAGCCCTGGTAGTCGGTCTTGCTA
TCCATGATGATGATCTTTTGTATGATCGGTAGCTTCTTTTGCACGTTGAGGATCTTTTGCAGCCCTTTCT
TGCTCACGAATACGACGGTGGGCTGGCTGATGCCCATGCTGTTCAGCAGCTCGCGCTCGTTGTAGATGTC
GTTAGCTGGGGCCACAGCCACACCGATGAACAGGGCACCCAACACGGGCATGAAGAACTGCAAGCTATTC
TCGCTGCACACCACGATCCGATGGTTTGTATTCAGCCCATAGCGCTTCATAGCTTCTGCCAGCCGAACGC
TCATCTCGAAGTACTCGGCGTAGGTAATGTCCACCTCGATATGTGCGTCGGTAAAGGCGATGGTGCCGGG
CACCAGGGCGTAGCGCTTCATGGCTTTGTGCAGCTGCTCGCCGGCGGTCCCGTCTTCGAGTGGGTAGAAT
GGCGCTGGGCCCTTCTTAATGTTTTTGGCATCTTCACCTGCAGGGCCCTGAAAATACAGGTTTTCGGATC
CTGAACCGCCTGCCGATCCCTCATGCCACTCTATTTTCTGAGCTTCGAAAATATCGTTCAGGCCGCTAGC
TGCGGCCGCTCCACCCTTATCGTCATCGTCCTTGTAGTCGATGTCATGATCTTTATAATCACCGTCATGG
TCTTTGTAGTCCATGGTGGGTACCTCTTGACAGCTCTACCTTTTACTACTATAAAAACGTACATGTAGTA
ACTTCCTTATGCCACTTCCAAAAGATGATTTCAACATGAATCAACAGAAATAGTTTCTAAAGTAGGTCAT
CGCTATAGCAACCAGTGGGTGGTTTAGCATACTCCCATCACAATGACCTACTTTCTAGTCTGTGCTAGGA
CAGCTTATATAACTAGTATTTCTAGTTCTGTCTATAAAATAGTCTGAAAAAGGCAATGGCAAGATACAAC
ATAATCCCACTGCTACTGAAAACAAGACATTATGAATTCATATAACACAGTCATCTGTCCTATGCCATAG
TTTCTACACTGTGTCATAACAACCATCTCGATTAGGGATAACAGGGTAATTCTTGTCATCGTCATCCTTG
TAGTCCATGGTGGCCTCTCCTTCGAGTGCAAAAAGAACAAGTAGCTTGTATTCTATAGTGTCACCTAAAT
GCTAGCCTATAGTGAGTCGTATTAAGTACTCTAGCCTTAAGAGCTGTAATTGAACTGGGAGTGGACACCT
GTGGAGAGAAAGGCAAAGTGGATGTCAGTAAGACCAATAGGTGCCTATCAGAAACGCAAGAGTCTTCTCT
GTCTCGACAAGCCCAGTTTCTATTGGTCTCCTTAAACCTGTCTTGTAACCTTGATACTTACCTGCCCAGT
GCCTCACGACCAACTTTCGCTACCTTAGGACCGTTATAGTTACTGCAGCCATAACTTCGTATAATGTATG
CTATACGAAGTTATTAAGAGGTTTCATATTGCTAATAGCAGCTACAATCCAGCTACCATTCTGCATAACT
TCGTATAAAGTATCCTATACGAAGTTATTCCGGAAAGCTTATCGATAATCAACCTCTGGATTACAAAATT
TGTGAAAGATTGACTGGTATTCTTAACTATGTTGCTCCTTTTACGCTATGTGGATACGCTGCTTTAATGC
CTTTGTATCATGCTATTGCTTCCCGTATGGCTTTCATTTTCTCCTCCTTGTATAAATCCTGGTTGCTGTC
TCTTTATGAGGAGTTGTGGCCCGTTGTCAGGCAACGTGGCGTGGTGTGCACTGTGTTTGCTGACGCAACC
CCCACTGGTTGGGGCATTGCCACCACCTGTCAGCTCCTTTCCGGGACTTTCGCTTTCCCCCTCCCTATTG
CCACGGCGGAACTCATCGCCGCCTGCCTTGCCCGCTGCTGGACAGGGGCTCGGCTGTTGGGCACTGACAA
TTCCGTGGTGTTGTCGGGGAAATCATCGTCCTTTCCTTGGCTGCTCGCCTATGTTGCCACCTGGATTCTG
CGCGGGACGTCCTTCTGCTACGTCCCTTCGGCCCTCAATCCAGCGGACCTTCCTTCCCGCGGCCTGCTGC
CGGCTCTGCGGCCTCTTCCGCGTCTTCGCCTTCGCCCTCAGACGAGTCGGATCTCCCTTTGGGCCGCCTC
CCCGCATCGATACCGAGCGCTGCTCGAGAGATCTACGGGTGGCATCCCTGTGACCCCTCCCCAGTGCCTC
TCCTGGCCCTGGAAGTTGCCACTCCAGTGCCCACCAGCCTTGTCCTAATAAAATTAAGTTGCATCATTTT
GTCTGACTAGGTGTCCTTCTATAATATTATGGGGTGGAGGGGGGTGGTATGGAGCAAGGGGCAAGTTGGG
AAGACAACCTGTAGGGCCTGCGGGGTCTATTGGGAACCAAGCTGGAGTGCAGTGGCACAATCTTGGCTCA
CTGCAATCTCCGCCTCCTGGGTTCAAGCGATTCTCCTGCCTCAGCCTCCCGAGTTGTTGGGATTCCAGGC
ATGCATGACCAGGCTCAGCTAATTTTTGTTTTTTTGGTAGAGACGGGGTTTCACCATATTGGCCAGGCTG
GTCTCCAACTCCTAATCTCAGGTGATCTACCCACCTTGGCCTCCCAAATTGCTGGGATTACAGGCGTGAA
CCACTGCTCCCTTCCCTGTCCTTCTGATTTTGTAGGTAACCACGTGCGGACCGAGCGGCCGCAGGAACCC
CTAGTGATGGAGTTGGCCACTCCCTCTCTGCGCGCTCGCTCGCTCACTGAGGCCGGGCGACCAAAGGTCG
CCCGACGCCCGGGCTTTGCCCGGGCGGCCTCAGTGAGCGAGCGAGCGCGCAGCTGCCTGCAGGGGCGCCT
GATGCGGTATTTTCTCCTTACGCATCTGTGCGGTATTTCACACCGCATA
[95 nt withheld, positions 6070-6164]
T
[46 nt withheld, positions 6166-6211]
C
[141 nt withheld, positions 6213-6353]
CCTTTGACGTTGGAGTCCACGTTCTTT
[37 nt withheld, positions 6381-6417]
ACTCTATCTCGGGCTATTCTTTTGATTTATAAGGGATTTTGCCGATTTCGGTCTATTGGTTAAAAAATGA
GCTGATTTAACAAAAATTTAACGCGAATTTTAACAAAATATTAACGTTTACAATTTTATGGTGCACTCTC
AGTACAATCTGCTCTGATGCCGCATAGTTAAGCCAGCCCCGACACCCGCCAACACCCGCTGACGCGCCCT
GACGGGCTTGTCTGCTCCCGGCATCCGCTTACAGACAAGCTGTGACCGTCTCCGGGAGCTGCATGTGTCA
GAGGTTTTCACCGTCATCACCGAAACGCGCGAGACGAAAGGGCCTCGTGATACGCCTATTTTTATAGGTT
AATGTCATGATAATAATGGTTTCTTAGACGTCAGGTGGCACTTTTCGGGGAAATGTGCGCGGAACCCCTA
TTTGTTTATTTTTCTAAATACATTCAAATATGTATCCGCTCATGAGACAATAACCCTGATAAATGCTTCA
ATAATATTGAAAAAGGAAGAGTATGAGTATTCAACATTTCCGTGTCGCCCTTATTCCCTTTTTTGCGGCA
TTTTGCCTTCCTGTTTTTGCTCACCCAGAAACGCTGGTGAAAGTAAAAGATGCTGAAGATCAGTTGGGTG
CACGAGTGGGTTACATCGAACTGGATCTCAACAGCGGTAAGATCCTTGAGAGTTTTCGCCCCGAAGAACG
TTTTCCAATGATGAGCACTTTTAAAGTTCTGCTATGTGGCGCGGTATTATCCCGTATTGACGCCGGGCAA
GAGCAACTCGGTCGCCGCATACACTATTCTCAGAATGACTTGGTTGAGTACTCACCAGTCACAGAAAAGC
ATCTTACGGATGGCATGACAGTAAGAGAATTATGCAGTGCTGCCATAACCATGAGTGATAACACTGCGGC
CAACTTACTTCTGACAACGATCGGAGGACCGAAGGAGCTAACCGCTTTTTTGCACAACATGGGGGATCAT
GTAACTCGCCTTGATCGTTGGGAACCGGAGCTGAATGAAGCCATACCAAACGACGAGCGTGACACCACGA
TGCCTGTAGCAATGGCAACAACGTTGCGCAAACTATTAACTGGCGAACTACTTACTCTAGCTTCCCGGCA
ACAATTAATAGACTGGATGGAGGCGGATAAAGTTGCAGGACCACTTCTGCGCTCGGCCCTTCCGGCTGGC
TGGTTTATTGCTGATAAATCTGGAGCCGGTGAGCGTGGGTCTCGCGGTATCATTGCAGCACTGGGGCCAG
ATGGTAAGCCCTCCCGTATCGTAGTTATCTACACGACGGGGAGTCAGGCAACTATGGATGAACGAAATAG
ACAGATCGCTGAGATAGGTGCCTCACTGATTAAGCATTGGTAACTGTCAGACCAAGTTTACTCATATATA
CTTTAGATTGATTTAAAACTTCATTTTTAATTTAAAAGGATCTAGGTGAAGATCCTTTTTGATAATCTCA
TGACCAAAATCCCTTAACGTGAGTTTTCGTTCCACTGAGCGTCAGACCCCGTAGAAAAGATCAAAGGATC
TTCTTGAGATCCTTTTTTTCTGCGCGTAATCTGCTGCTTGCAAACAAAAAAACCACCGCTACCAGCGGTG
GTTTGTTTGCCGGATCAAGAGCTACCAACTCTTTTTCCGAAGGTAACTGGCTTCAGCAGAGCGCAGATAC
CAAATACTGTTCTTCTAGTGTAGCCGTAGTTAGGCCACCACTTCAAGAACTCTGTAGCACCGCCTACATA
CCTCGCTCTGCTAATCCTGTTACCAGTGGCTGCTGCCAGTGGCGATAAGTCGTGTCTTACCGGGTTGGAC
TCAAGACGATAGTTACCGGATAAGGCGCAGCGGTCGGGCTGAACGGGGGGTTCGTGCACACAGCCCAGCT
TGGAGCGAACGACCTACACCGAACTGAGATACCTACAGCGTGAGCTATGAGAAAGCGCCACGCTTCCCGA
AGGGAGAAAGGCGGACAGGTATCCGGTAAGCGGCAGGGTCGGAACAGGAGAGCGCACGAGGGAGCTTCCA
GGGGGAAACGCCTGGTATCTTTATAGTCCTGTCGGGTTTCGCCACCTCTGACTTGAGCGTCGATTTTTGT
GATGCTCGTCAGGGGGGCGGAGCCTATGGAAAAACGCCAGCAACGCGGCCTTTTTACGGTTCCTGGCCTT
TTGCTGGCCTTTTGCTCACATGT
Features (pLannotate 1.2.2; 27 found; start..end, strand, type, name):
     12..39      +  repeat_region  AAV2 ITR (fragment): inverted terminal repeat of adeno-associated virus serotype 2 inverted
     68..95      +  repeat_region  AAV2 ITR (fragment): inverted terminal repeat of adeno-associated virus serotype 2 inverted
   1725..1758    +  protein_bind   loxP: Cre-mediated recombination occurs in the 8-bp core sequence (GCATACAT). Cre recombinase
   1759..1808    +  intron         β-globin intron (fragment): internally truncated intron from human β-globin
   1809..1842    +  protein_bind   lox2272: Cre-mediated recombination occurs in the 8-bp core sequence (GGATACTT). lox2272 sites are compatible with each other, but incompatible with loxP or loxN sites (Lee and Saito, 1988). Cre recombinase
   1852..1968    -  CDS            hPEST: PEST degradation sequence from mouse ornithine decarboxylase human codon-optimized
   1975..2022    -  CDS            hCL1: non-ORF yeast peptide conferring ubiquitin-dependent degradation human codon-optimized
   2029..3675    -  CDS            luciferase: firefly luciferase synthetic luc2 version of the luciferase gene
   3685..3705    -  CDS            TEV site: tobacco etch virus (TEV) protease recognition and cleavage site
   3809..3861    -  CDS            3xFLAG (fragment): three tandem FLAG® epitope tags, followed by an enterokinase cleavage site
   4252..4272    -  CDS            FLAG (fragment): FLAG® epitope tag, followed by an enterokinase cleavage site
   4322..4340    -  promoter       SP6 promoter: promoter for bacteriophage SP6 RNA polymerase
   4346..4364    -  promoter       T7 promoter: promoter for bacteriophage T7 RNA polymerase
   4409..4541    -  intron         chimeric intron: chimera between introns from human β-globin and immunoglobulin heavy chain genes
   4601..4634    -  protein_bind   loxP: Cre-mediated recombination occurs in the 8-bp core sequence (GCATACAT). Cre recombinase
   4635..4684    +  intron         β-globin intron (fragment): internally truncated intron from human β-globin
   4685..4718    -  protein_bind   lox2272: Cre-mediated recombination occurs in the 8-bp core sequence (GGATACTT). lox2272 sites are compatible with each other, but incompatible with loxP or loxN sites (Lee and Saito, 1988). Cre recombinase
   4737..5325    +  misc_feature   WPRE: woodchuck hepatitis virus posttranscriptional regulatory element
   5357..5833    +  polyA_signal   hGH poly(A) signal: human growth hormone polyadenylation signal
   5873..6013    +  repeat_region  AAV2 ITR: inverted terminal repeat of adeno-associated virus serotype 2 inverted
   6018..6069    -  misc_feature   bom (fragment): basis of mobility region from pBR322
   6088..6543    +  rep_origin     f1 ori (sequence partly withheld): f1 bacteriophage origin of replication; arrow indicates direction of (+) strand synthesis
   6544..6593    -  misc_feature   bom (fragment): basis of mobility region from pBR322
   6695..6730    -  CDS            rop (fragment): Rop protein, which maintains plasmids at low copy number; rop
   6825..6929    +  promoter       AmpR promoter: bla
   6930..7790    +  CDS            AmpR: β-lactamase; bla; confers resistance to ampicillin, carbenicillin, and related antibiotics
   7961..8549    +  rep_origin     ori: high-copy-number ColE1/pMB1/pBR322/pUC origin of replication
