[The description below was written by a language model from this plasmid's Addgene catalogue record and pLannotate feature annotations shown in this document.]
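Description:
AAV-P(Cry1)-DIO-intron336-dLUC is an AAV2-based transfer plasmid for mammalian expression that serves as a Cre-dependent bioluminescent reporter of Cry1 transcription. It is maintained in bacteria through a high-copy ColE1/pUC-type origin with ampicillin resistance (AmpR), and also carries an f1 origin. The catalogue lists a total size of about 8.6 kb, consistent with the 8,610-nt sequenced record. AAV2 inverted terminal repeats flank the payload so it can be packaged into recombinant AAV. The right-hand ITR is annotated in full, whereas only short ITR fragments were detected at the left end.

Expression is driven by the mouse Cry1 promoter, according to the catalogue. It is not annotated in the feature table but presumably lies in the unannotated stretch between the left ITR and the first lox site. Downstream sits a DIO (double-floxed inverted orientation) cassette, bounded on each side by a loxP/lox2272 pair in opposing orientations. Inside it, in antisense orientation, is firefly luciferase (luc2) fused to hCL1 and hPEST degradation sequences. This destabilised "dLUC" turns over quickly, so light output tracks changes in transcription. The inverted segment also contains a chimeric intron, SP6 and T7 promoters, FLAG/3xFLAG fragments and a TEV site. The Cry1 intron336 element named in the record is not separately annotated and may lie in the unannotated part of this region. Cre recombination flips and locks the cassette into sense orientation, restricting reporter expression to Cre-expressing cells. A WPRE and hGH polyadenylation signal follow, enhancing transcript expression and 3′ processing.

The associated publication concerns long-term in vivo recording of circadian rhythms in the brains of freely moving mice. The depositor notes that the construct was derived from another laboratory's plasmid.
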