Addgene plasmid #110056: AAV-P(Cry1)-DIO-intron336-dLUC
Purpose: Cry1 transcription luciferase reporter
Depositing lab: Eric Erquan Zhang. Depositing organization: National Institute of Biological Sciences, Beijing. Publication: Long-term in vivo recording of circadian rhythms in brains of freely moving mice. Mei L, Fan Y, Lv X, Welsh DK, Zhan C, Zhang EE. Proc Natl Acad Sci U S A. 2018 Apr 2. pii: 1717735115. doi: 10.1073/pnas.1717735115. PubMed 29610316.
Backbone
  Vector backbone: aav2
  Backbone size w/o insert (bp): 4171
  Total vector size (bp): 8630
  Vector type: Mammalian Expression, AAV, Cre/Lox
Growth in bacteria
  Bacterial resistance: Ampicillin, 100 μg/mL
  Growth temperature: 37°C
  Growth strain: NEB Stable
  Copy number: High Copy
Gene/Insert
  Gene/Insert name: Cry1 promoter and luciferase (alt name: Cry1 intron336)
  Species: M. musculus (mouse)
  Entrez Gene: Cry1 (a.k.a. Phll1)
  Promoter: Cry1
  Cloning method: Gibson Cloning
  Sequencing primers: 5′ Unknown
Terms and licenses: Academic/Nonprofit Terms; Industry Terms: Not Available to Industry
Depositor comments: This plasmid was generated based on a plasmid from the laboratory of Hiroki Ueda. Please also include the following citation when using this plasmid: Delay in Feedback Repression by Cryptochrome 1 Is Required for Circadian Clock Function. Ukai-Tadenuma, Maki et al. Cell, Volume 144, Issue 2, 268 – 281.
How to cite: AAV-P(Cry1)-DIO-intron336-dLUC was a gift from Eric Erquan Zhang (Addgene plasmid # 110056 ; http://n2t.net/addgene:110056 ; RRID:Addgene_110056)
